>Addgene plasmid #146352 | pAc5.1B-EGFP-DmPABPC1-V5His6_G | depositor full sequence | sequence record 288797 | Full Sequence
CTTCAAGGAATTAATTCTATATTCTAAAAACACAAATGATACTTCTAAAAAAAATCATGAATGGCATCAA
CTCTGAATCAAATCTTTGCAGATGCACCTACTTCTCATTTCCACTGTCACATCATTTTTCCAGATCTCGC
TGCCTGTTATGTGGCCCACAAACCAAGACACGTTTTATGGCCATTAAAGCTGGCTGATCGTCGCCAAACA
CCAAATACATATCAATATGTACATTCGAGAAAGAAGCGATCAAAGAAGCGTCTTCGGGCGAGTAGGAGAA
TGCGGAGGAGAAGGAGAACGAGCTGATCTAGTATCTCTCCACAATCCAATGCCAACTGACCAACTGGCCA
TATTCGGAGCAATTTGAAGCCAATTTCCATCGCCTGGCGATCGCTCCATTCTTGGCTATATGTTTTTCAC
CGTTCCCGGGGCCATTTTCAAAGACTCGTCGGTAAGATAAGATTGTGTCACTCGCTGTCTCTCTTCATTT
GTCGAAGAATGCTGAGGAATTTCGCGATGACGTCGGCGAGTATTTTGAAGAATGAGAATAATTTGTATTT
ATACGAAAATCAGTTAGTGGAATTTTCTACAAAAACATGTTATCTATAGATAATTTTGTTGCAAAATATG
TTGACTATGACAAAGATTGTATGTATATACCTTTAATGTATTCTCATTTTCTTATGTATTTATAATGGCA
ATGATGATACTGATGATATTTTAAGATGATGCCAGACCACAGGCTGATTTCTGCGTCTTTTGCCGAACGC
AGTGCATGTGCGGTTGTTGTTTTTTGGAATAGTTTCAATTTTCGGACTGTCCGCTTTGATTTCAGTTTCT
TGGCTTATTCAAAAAGCAAAGTAAAGCCAAAAAAGCGAGATGGCAATACCAAATGCGGCAAAACGGTAGT
GGAAGGAAAGGGGTGCGGGGCAGCGGAAGGAAGGGTGGGGCGGGGCGTGGCGGGGTCTGTGGCTGGGCGC
GACGTCACCGACGTTGGAGCCACTCCTTTGACCATGTGTGCGTGTGTGTATTATTCGTGTCTCGCCACTC
GCCGGTTGTTTTTTTCTTTTTATCTCGCTCTCTCTAGCGCCATCTCGTACGCATGCTCAACGCACCGCAT
GTTGCCGTGTCCTTTATGCGTCATTTTGGCTCGAAATAGGCAATTATTTAAACAAAGATTAGTCAACGAA
AACGCTAAAATAAATAAGTCTACAATATGGTTACTTATTGCCATGTGTGTGCAGCCAACGATAGCAACAA
AAGCAACAACACAGTGGCTTTCCCTCTTTCACTTTTTGTTTGCAAGCGCGTGCGAGCAAGACGGCACGAC
CGGCAAACGCAATTACGCTGACAAAGAGCAGACGAAGTTTTGGCCGAAAAACATCAAGGCGCCTGATACG
AATGCATTTGCAATAACAATTGCGATATTTAATATTGTTTATGAAGCTGTTTGACTTCAAAACACACAAA
AAAAAAAATAAAACAAATTATTTGAAAGAGAATTAGGAATCGGACAGCTTATCGTTACGGGCTAACAGCA
CACCGAGACGAAATAGCTTACCTGACGTCACAGCCTCTGGAAGAACTGCCGCCAAGCAGAGAGAGAGAGA
AAAAGAGGGAGAGCAGCTTAGACCGCATGTGCTTGTGTGTGAGGCGTCTCTCTCTTCGTCTCCTGTTTGC
GCAAACGCATAGACTGCACTGAGAAAATCGATTACCTATTTTTTATGAATGAATATTTGCACTATTACTA
TTCAAAACTATTAAGATAGCAATCACATTCAATAGCCAAATACTATACCACCTGAGCGATGCAACGAAAT
GATCAATTTGAGCAAAAATGCTGCATATTTAGGACGGCATCATTATAGAAATGCTTCTTGCTGTGTACTT
TTCTCTCGTCTGGCAGCTGTTTCGCCGTTATTGTTAAAACCGGCTTAAGTTAGGTGTGTTTTCTACGACT
AGTGATGCCCCTACTAGAAGATGTGTGTTGCACAAATGTCCCTGAATAACCAATTTGAAGTGCAGATAGC
AGTAAACGTAAGCTAATATGAATATTATTTAACTGTAATGTTTTAATATCGCTGGACATTACTAATAAAC
CCACTATAAACACATGTACATATGTATGTTTTGGCATACAATGAGTAGTTGGGGAAAAAATGTGTAAAAG
CACCGTGACCATCACAGCATAAAGATAACCAGCTGAAGTATCGAATATGAGTAACCCCCAAATTGAATCA
CATGCCGCAACTGATAGGACCCATGGAAGTACACTCTTCATGGCGATATACAAGACACACACAAGCACGA
ACACCCAGTTGCGGAGGAAATTCTCCGTAAATGAAAACCCAATCGGCGAACAATTCATACCCATATATGG
TAAAAGTTTTGAACGCGACTTGAGAGCGGAGAGCATTGCGGCTGATAAGGTTTTAGCGCTAAGCGGGCTT
TATAAAACGGGCTGCGGGACCAGTTTTCATATCACTACCGTTTGAGTTCTTGTGCTGTGTGGATACTCCT
CCCGACACAAAGCCGCTCCATCAGCCAGCAGTCGTCTAATCCAGAGACCCCGGATCGGGGTACCAACATG
GTGAGCAAGGGCGAGGAGCTGTTCACCGGGGTGGTGCCCATCCTGGTCGAGCTGGACGGCGACGTAAACG
GCCACAAGTTCAGCGTGTCCGGCGAGGGCGAGGGCGATGCCACCTACGGCAAGCTGACCCTGAAGTTCAT
CTGCACCACCGGCAAGCTGCCCGTGCCCTGGCCCACCCTCGTGACCACCCTGACCTACGGCGTGCAGTGC
TTCAGCCGCTACCCCGACCACATGAAGCAGCACGACTTCTTCAAGTCCGCCATGCCCGAAGGCTACGTCC
AGGAGCGCACCATCTTCTTCAAGGACGACGGCAACTACAAGACCCGCGCCGAGGTGAAGTTCGAGGGCGA
CACCCTGGTGAACCGCATCGAGCTGAAGGGCATCGACTTCAAGGAGGACGGCAACATCCTGGGGCACAAG
CTGGAGTACAACTACAACAGCCACAACGTCTATATCATGGCCGACAAGCAGAAGAACGGCATCAAGGTGA
ACTTCAAGATCCGCCACAACATCGAGGACGGCAGCGTGCAGCTCGCCGACCACTACCAGCAGAACACCCC
CATCGGCGACGGCCCCGTGCTGCTGCCCGACAACCACTACCTGAGCACCCAGTCCGCCCTGAGCAAAGAC
CCCAACGAGAAGCGCGATCACATGGTCCTGCTGGAGTTCGTGACCGCCGCCGGGATCACTCTCGGCATGG
ACGAGCTGTACAAGCCAAGCTTGATGGCTTCTCTATACGTCGGTGATCTCCCACAGGACGTCAACGAATC
GGGACTTTTTGACAAGTTCTCGTCTGCTAGTCCAGTGCTGTCCATTCGTGTCTGCCGCGATGTGATTACC
CGTCGCTCGTTGGGCTATGCCTACGTCAACTTCCAGCAGCCAGCCGATGCTGAGCGTGCTTTGGACACCA
TGAACTTTGACCTGGTTCGCAACAAGCCCATTCGCATTATGTGGTCTCAGCGTGATCCGTCTCTTCGTCG
CTCCGGTGTGGGCAACGTGTTCATCAAGAACTTAGATAGGGCCATCGACAACAAGGCAATCTACGACACT
TTCTCCGCCTTCGGCAACATTTTAAGCTGCAAGGTAGCCACCGATGAAAAGGGCAACTCAAAGGGCTATG
GATTCGTCCACTTCGAGACCGAGGAGGCCGCAAACACGTCCATCGACAAAGTCAATGGCATGTTGCTTAA
CGGCAAGAAGGTCTACGTGGGTAAGTTCATCCCGCGCAAGGAGCGCGAGAAGGAGCTGGGCGAGAAGGCT
AAGCTCTTCACCAATGTATATGTGAAGAACTTCACTGAGGATTTCGACGATGAAAAACTGAAGGAATTCT
TTGAGCCCTACGGCAAGATAACCAGCTACAAGGTCATGTCCAAGGAGGATGGCAAGAGCAAGGGCTTCGG
ATTCGTTGCATTCGAGACAACAGAGGCTGCTGAGGCGGCCGTTCAGGCTCTCAATGGCAAGGACATGGGA
GAGGGCAAGTCCCTGTACGTGGCTCGTGCCCAGAAGAAGGCCGAACGCCAGCAGGAGCTGAAGCGCAAGT
TCGAGGAACTGAAGCAGAAGCGTCACGAGTCAGTGTTCGGCGTTAACTTGTACGTTAAGAACCTGGACGA
CACAATCGATGACGATCGTCTGCGCATCGCGTTCTCTCCATACGGCAACATCACATCGGCCAAGGTCATG
ACCGATGAGGAGGGTCGCTCCAAGGGATTCGGCTTCGTGTGCTTCAATGCCGCAAGCGAGGCTACCTGCG
CCGTCACCGAGCTGAACGGTCGCGTCGTCGGCAGTAAGCCGTTGTACGTTGCTTTGGCCCAAAGGAAGGA
GGAGCGCAAGGCTCATCTCGCCTCGCAGTACATGCGTCACATGACCGGCATGCGTATGCAGCAGCTGGGA
CAGATCTACCAGCCCAACGCGGCTAGCGGCTTCTTTGTGCCGACCCTTCCGTCAAATCAGCGTTTCTTCG
GTTCCCAGGTGGCCACTCAGATGAGAAACACACCCCGCTGGGTGCCCCAGGTGCGTCCCCCAGCAGCCAT
ACAGGGTGTCCAGGCCGGAGCTGCCGCTGCTGGTGGCTTCCAGGGCACAGCCGGTGCGGTGCCCACTCAG
TTCCGTTCGGCTGCTGCTGGCGCTCGCGGGGCACAGCCTCAGGTGCAGGGCACACACGCCGCCGCTGCTG
CGGCTAACAACATGCGCAACACTGGAGCACGCGCTATTACTGGCCAGCAAACTGCAGCACCCAACATGCA
GATCCCCGGAGCCCAAATCGCTGGCGGTGCCCAGCAGCGTACTTCCAACTATAAGTACACCTCAAACATG
CGTAATCCTCCAGTGCCACAGTTGCATCAGACCCAGCCAATTCCACAGCAATTGCAAGGAAAGAATTCTG
AGAAGCTCATTGCCTCGTTGCTGGCCAACGCCAAGCCGCAGGAGCAGAAACAGATCCTGGGCGAGCGTCT
GTATCCGATGATTGAACATATGCACGCCAATTTGGCTGGTAAGATCACCGGCATGTTGTTGGAGATCGAA
AACTCTGAGCTCTTGCACATGATCGAGGATCAGGAGGCCCTTAAGGCCAAGGTGGAGGAGGCTGTGGCCG
TGCTTCAGGTGCACCGCGTCACCGAGCCCGCCAACTCGAGTCTAGAGGGCCCGCGGTTCGAAGGTAAGCC
TATCCCTAACCCTCTCCTCGGTCTCGATTCTACGCGTACCGGTCATCATCACCATCACCATTGAGTTTAA
ACCCGCTGATCAGCCTCGACTGTGCCTTCTAAGGCCTGAGCTCGCTGATCAGCCTCGATCGAGGATCCAG
ACATGATAAGATACATTGATGAGTTTGGACAAACCACAACTAGAATGCAGTGAAAAAAATGCTTTATTTG
TGAAATTTGTGATGCTATTGCTTTATTTGTAACCATTATAAGCTGCAATAAACAAGTTAACAACAACAAT
TGCATTCATTTTATGTTTCAGGTTCAGGGGGAGGTGTGGGAGGTTTTTTAAAGCAAGTAAAACCTCTACA
AATGTGGTATGGCTGATTATGATCAGTCGACCGATGCCCTTGAGAGCCTTCAACCCAGTCAGCTCCTTCC
GGTGGGCGCGGGGCATGACTATCGTCGCCGCACTTATGACTGTCTTCTTTATCATGCAACTCGTAGGACA
GGTGCCGGCAGCGCTCTGGGTCATTTTCGGCGAGGACCGCTTTCGCTGGAGCGCGACGATGATCGGCCTG
TCGCTTGCGGTATTCGGAATCTTGCACGCCCTCGCTCAAGCCTTCGTCACTGGTCCCGCCACCAAACGTT
TCGGCGAGAAGCAGGCCATTATCGCCGGCATGGCGGCCGACGCGCTGGGCTACGTCTTGCTGGCGTTCGC
GACGCGAGGCTGGATGGCCTTCCCCATTATGATTCTTCTCGCTTCCGGCGGCATCGGGATGCCCGCGTTG
CAGGCCATGCTGTCCAGGCAGGTAGATGACGACCATCAGGGACAGCTTCAAGGATCGCTCGCGGCTCTTA
CCAGCCAGCAAAAGGCCAGGAACCGTAAAAAGGCCGCGTTGCTGGCGTTTTTCCATAGGCTCCGCCCCCC
TGACGAGCATCACAAAAATCGACGCTCAAGTCAGAGGTGGCGAAACCCGACAGGACTATAAAGATACCAG
GCGTTTCCCCCTGGAAGCTCCCTCGTGCGCTCTCCTGTTCCGACCCTGCCGCTTACCGGATACCTGTCCG
CCTTTCTCCCTTCGGGAAGCGTGGCGCTTTCTCAATGCTCACGCTGTAGGTATCTCAGTTCGGTGTAGGT
CGTTCGCTCCAAGCTGGGCTGTGTGCACGAACCCCCCGTTCAGCCCGACCGCTGCGCCTTATCCGGTAAC
TATCGTCTTGAGTCCAACCCGGTAAGACACGACTTATCGCCACTGGCAGCAGCCACTGGTAACAGGATTA
GCAGAGCGAGGTATGTAGGCGGTGCTACAGAGTTCTTGAAGTGGTGGCCTAACTACGGCTACACTAGAAG
GACAGTATTTGGTATCTGCGCTCTGCTGAAGCCAGTTACCTTCGGAAAAAGAGTTGGTAGCTCTTGATCC
GGCAAACAAACCACCGCTGGTAGCGGTGGTTTTTTTGTTTGCAAGCAGCAGATTACGCGCAGAAAAAAAG
GATCTCAAGAAGATCCTTTGATCTTTTCTACGGGGTCTGACGCTCAGTGGAACGAAAACTCACGTTAAGG
GATTTTGGTCATGAGATTATCAAAAAGGATCTTCACCTAGATCCTTTTAAATTAAAAATGAAGTTTTAAA
TCAATCTAAAGTATATATGAGTAAACTTGGTCTGACAGTTACCAATGCTTAATCAGTGAGGCACCTATCT
CAGCGATCTGTCTATTTCGTTCATCCATAGTTGCCTGACTCCCCGTCGTGTAGATAACTACGATACGGGA
GGGCTTACCATCTGGCCCCAGTGCTGCAATGATACCGCGAGACCCACGCTCACCGGCTCCAGATTTATCA
GCAATAAACCAGCCAGCCGGAAGGGCCGAGCGCAGAAGTGGTCCTGCAACTTTATCCGCCTCCATCCAGT
CTATTAATTGTTGCCGGGAAGCTAGAGTAAGTAGTTCGCCAGTTAATAGTTTGCGCAACGTTGTTGCCAT
TGCTGCAGGCATCGTGGTGTCACGCTCGTCGTTTGGTATGGCTTCATTCAGCTCCGGTTCCCAACGATCA
AGGCGAGTTACATGATCCCCCATGTTGTGCAAAAAAGCGGTTAGCTCCTTCGGTCCTCCGATCGTTGTCA
GAAGTAAGTTGGCCGCAGTGTTATCACTCATGGTTATGGCAGCACTGCATAATTCTCTTACTGTCATGCC
ATCCGTAAGATGCTTTTCTGTGACTGGTGAGTACTCAACCAAGTCATTCTGAGAATAGTGTATGCGGCGA
CCGAGTTGCTCTTGCCCGGCGTCAACACGGGATAATACCGCGCCACATAGCAGAACTTTAAAAGTGCTCA
TCATTGGAAAACGTTCTTCGGGGCGAAAACTCTCAAGGATCTTACCGCTGTTGAGATCCAGTTCGATGTA
ACCCACTCGTGCACCCAACTGATCTTCAGCATCTTTTACTTTCACCAGCGTTTCTGGGTGAGCAAAAACA
GGAAGGCAAAATGCCGCAAAAAAGGGAATAAGGGCGACACGGAAATGTTGAATACTCATACTCTTCCTTT
TTCAATATTATTGAAGCATTTATCAGGGTTATTGTCTCATGAGCGGATACATATTTGAATGTATTTAGAA
AAATAAACAAATAGGGGTTCCGCGCACATTTCCCCGAAAAGTGCCACCTGACGTCTAAGAAACCATTATT
ATCATGACATTAACCTATAAAAATAGGCGTATCACGAGGCCCTTTCGT
Features (pLannotate 1.2.2; 10 found; start..end, strand, type, name):
     56..2568    +  promoter       Ac5 promoter: Drosophila melanogaster actin 5C promoter
   2588..3304    +  CDS            EGFP: EGFP is a basic (constitutively fluorescent) green fluorescent protein published in 1996, derived from Aequorea victoria. It is reported to be a rapidly-maturing weak dimer with moderate acid sensitivity.
   3314..5215    +  CDS            pAbp: PABP_DROME - Experimental evidence at protein level: Swiss-Prot protein existence level 1. Binds the poly(A) tail of mRNA (PubMed:2125288). Since it interacts with the cap-associating translation initiation factor eIF4G, it is likely that it functions by linking Atx2 to the cap-binding complex (PubMed:28388438). Forms a complex with tyf and Atx2 which functions in adult circadian pacemaker neurons to sustain circadian rhythms likely by switching between activator and repressor modes of post-transcriptional regulation via interaction with Lsm12a or me31B, respectively (PubMed:28388438). The act
   5243..5284    +  CDS            V5 tag: epitope tag from simian virus 5
   5384..5518    -  polyA_signal   SV40 poly(A) signal: SV40 polyadenylation signal
   5541..5625    -  CDS            large T antigen (fragment): large T antigen from SV40 (simian virus 40)
   5626..6096    +  CDS            TcR (fragment): tetracycline efflux protein; tet; confers resistance to tetracycline
   6140..6728    -  rep_origin     ori: high-copy-number ColE1/pMB1/pBR322/pUC origin of replication
   6899..7759    -  CDS            AmpR: β-lactamase; bla; confers resistance to ampicillin, carbenicillin, and related antibiotics
   7760..7864    -  promoter       AmpR promoter: bla
