[The description below was written by a language model from this plasmid's Addgene catalogue record and pLannotate feature annotations shown in this document.]
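Description:
pAc5.1B-EGFP-DmPABPC1-V5His6_G is a 7,958 nt insect expression plasmid for producing a fluorescently tagged form of the Drosophila melanogaster cytoplasmic poly(A)-binding protein (pAbp/PABPC1) in insect cells. The catalogue lists the backbone as unknown, although the name and annotated parts point to a pAc5.1-type vector. It is propagated in E. coli through a ColE1/pUC-family origin and selected with ampicillin via the β-lactamase gene and its bla promoter. The record calls it low copy, even though the origin is annotated as a high-copy type. Short fragments annotated as tetracycline resistance and SV40 large T antigen appear to be non-functional backbone remnants. No selectable marker for insect cells is annotated.

Expression is driven by the constitutive Drosophila actin 5C (Ac5) promoter. Immediately downstream lies EGFP, followed closely by the pAbp coding sequence, an arrangement consistent with an N-terminal EGFP fusion. A V5 epitope follows the insert, and the name indicates a His6 tag as well, though this was not annotated. Whether these C-terminal tags are translated depends on whether the insert retains a stop codon, which the record does not state. An SV40 polyadenylation signal follows the cassette, though it is annotated on the reverse strand. The insert differs from the NCBI reference by one amino acid change, G26S, and seven silent substitutions.

PABPC1 binds mRNA poly(A) tails and links to the cap-binding complex through eIF4G. This construct would therefore suit localisation, pull-down or interaction studies of mRNA translation and turnover in fly cells, though the record states only insect expression as its purpose. The depositor's sequence may be theoretical rather than fully verified.
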