Addgene plasmid #146352: pAc5.1B-EGFP-DmPABPC1-V5His6_G
Purpose: Insect Expression of DmPABPC1
Depositing lab: Elisa Izaurralde. Depositing organization: Max Planck Institute for Developmental Biology.
Backbone
  Vector backbone: Unknown
  Vector type: Insect Expression
Growth in bacteria
  Bacterial resistance: Ampicillin, 100 μg/mL
  Growth temperature: 37°C
  Growth strain: DH5alpha
  Copy number: Low Copy
Gene/Insert
  Gene/Insert name: DmPABPC1
  Species: D. melanogaster (fly)
  Mutation: one non silent mutation G26S, and seven silent mutations compared to the sequence given by NCBI: NM_166265.2.
  Entrez Gene: pAbp (a.k.a. Dmel_CG5119, BABP, BcDNA:LD24412, CG16803, CG5119, Dmel\CG5119, PABP, PABP55B, PABPC1, PAbp, Pabp, anon-EST:Posey247, anon-EST:Posey249, anon-EST:fe2E5, dPABP, duo, l(2)SH1908, l(2)SH2 1908, l(2)k10109, pAB, pABP, pABp, pabp)
  Cloning method: Unknown
Terms and licenses: Academic/Nonprofit Terms; Industry Terms: Not Available to Industry
Depositor comments: Plasmids from this collection were made available to the research community and donated after the lab closed. Please note that the sequence provided by the depositing laboratory may be theoretical/predicted or based on Sanger sequencing results. There may be discrepancies between sequencing results obtained by Addgene and the depositor sequence. If an Addgene verified sequence is not available, please contact before placing your order to request that our lab fully sequence the plasmid.
How to cite: pAc5.1B-EGFP-DmPABPC1-V5His6_G was a gift from Elisa Izaurralde (Addgene plasmid # 146352 ; http://n2t.net/addgene:146352 ; RRID:Addgene_146352)
